Addgene plasmid #108011: BMR1_01g00425-bio-His
Purpose: Expresses enzymatically monobiotinylated full-length BMR1_01g00425 ectodomain with no N-linked glycans upon cotransfection with BirA in mammalian cells. Contains a C-terminal rat Cd4 d3+4 tag.
Depositing lab: Gavin Wright. Depositing organization: Wellcome Sanger Institute. Publication: A library of recombinant Babesia microti cell surface and secreted proteins for diagnostics discovery and reverse vaccinology. Elton CM, Rodriguez M, Ben Mamoun C, Lobo CA, Wright GJ. Int J Parasitol. 2019 Feb;49(2):115-125. doi: 10.1016/j.ijpara.2018.10.003. Epub 2018 Oct 24. PubMed 30367868.
Backbone
  Vector backbone: pTT3
  Backbone manufacturer: Yves Durocher
  Backbone size w/o insert (bp): 6670
  Modifications to backbone: Addition of CD4, biotinylation sequence, 6xhis tags
  Vector type: Mammalian Expression
Growth in bacteria
  Bacterial resistance: Ampicillin, 100 μg/mL
  Growth temperature: 37°C
  Growth strain: DH5alpha
  Copy number: High Copy
Gene/Insert
  Gene/Insert name: BMR1_01g00425
  Species: B. microti
  Insert size (bp): 1421
  Mutation: all potential N-linked glycosylation sites (N-X-S/T, where X is not proline) were systematically removed by substituting alanine for serine/threonine at these sites.
  Promoter: CMV
  Tag / fusion protein: ratCD4d3+4,biotinylation sequence, 6xHis (C terminal on backbone)
  Cloning method: Restriction Enzyme; 5′ cloning site NotI (not destroyed); 3′ cloning site AscI (not destroyed)
  Sequencing primers: 5′ CMV-F; 3′ EBVori-F (5'-CCACTCAGTGTTGGCAAATG-3')
Resource information
  A portion of this plasmid was derived from a plasmid made by: Made by gene synthesis. pTT3 was obtained from Yves Durocher, National Research Council of Canada
Terms and licenses: Academic/Nonprofit Terms; Industry Terms: Not Available to Industry
How to cite: BMR1_01g00425-bio-His was a gift from Gavin Wright (Addgene plasmid # 108011 ; http://n2t.net/addgene:108011 ; RRID:Addgene_108011)
