[The description below was written by a language model from this plasmid's Addgene catalogue record and pLannotate feature annotations shown in this document.]
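Description:
BMR1_01g00425-bio-His is a mammalian expression plasmid built on the pTT3 backbone for transient production of a secreted, tagged ectodomain from the apicomplexan parasite Babesia microti. It is propagated in E. coli as a high-copy plasmid through a ColE1/pUC-type origin and selected with ampicillin (AmpR, β-lactamase). The backbone also carries a fragment of the Epstein-Barr virus oriP, which supports episomal maintenance in cells that supply EBNA1. Remnants of lac regulatory sequences are also annotated but play no evident role in expression.

The expression cassette is driven by the CMV immediate early enhancer and promoter, followed by adenovirus-derived leader and splice elements and a chimeric intron fragment that enhance mRNA processing, and it ends with a rabbit β-globin polyadenylation signal. A mouse immunoglobulin heavy chain signal sequence fragment lies at the start of the coding region to direct the protein into the secretory pathway. The synthetic insert of about 1.4 kb, cloned between NotI and AscI, falls in the unannotated interval between the signal sequence and the tag. It encodes the full-length BMR1_01g00425 ectodomain, with all potential N-linked glycosylation sites removed by replacing the serine or threonine of each sequon with alanine. Downstream, in frame, are rat Cd4 domains 3 and 4, a biotinylation sequence and a 6xHis tag; only the Cd4 portion is picked up by the feature table.

Cotransfection with BirA yields enzymatically monobiotinylated protein, suited to capture on streptavidin, while the His tag allows purification. The construct belongs to a library of recombinant B. microti surface and secreted proteins intended for diagnostics discovery and reverse vaccinology.
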