Features (pLannotate 1.2.2; 18 found; start..end, strand, type, name):
      7..386     +  enhancer       CMV enhancer: human cytomegalovirus immediate early enhancer
    388..587     +  promoter       CMV promoter: human cytomegalovirus (CMV) immediate early promoter
    655..693     +  misc_feature   Ad SA (fragment): adenovirus major late transcript splice acceptor (Friedrich and Soriano, 1991)
    726..935     -  CDS            PTP (fragment): TERM_ADE02 - Experimental evidence at protein level: Swiss-Prot protein existence level 1. Protein covalently bound to the viral DNA that acts as a primer for viral genomic replication by DNA strand displacement. Assembles on the viral origin of replication in an initiation complex with viral polymerase, DBP, host NFIA and host POU2F1/OCT1. During initiation, the polymerase covalently couples the first dCTP with Ser- 580 of pTP. The terminal protein stimulates the template activity over 20 fold compared to protein-free templates. Neo-synthesized viral genomes are linked to two preterminal prot
    966..1055    +  intron         chimeric intron (fragment): chimera between introns from adenovirus and immunoglobulin heavy chain genes
   1074..1120    +  CDS            IgH signal sequence (fragment): signal sequence from the mouse immunoglobulin heavy chain variable region
   2604..3164    +  CDS            Cd4 (fragment): CD4_RAT - Experimental evidence at protein level: Swiss-Prot protein existence level 1. Integral membrane glycoprotein that plays an essential role in the immune response and serves multiple functions in responses against both external and internal offenses. In T-cells, functions primarily as a coreceptor for MHC class II molecule:peptide complex. The antigens presented by class II peptides are derived from extracellular proteins while class I peptides are derived from cytosolic proteins. Interacts simultaneously with the T-cell receptor (TCR) and the MHC class II presented by antigen presenti
   3324..3379    +  polyA_signal   β-globin poly(A) signal: rabbit β-globin polyadenylation signal (Gil and Proudfoot, 1987)
   3893..5574    -  rep_origin     oriP (fragment): Epstein-Barr virus oriP replication origin (Yates et al., 2000)
   5701..5805    +  promoter       AmpR promoter: bla
   5806..6666    +  CDS            AmpR: β-lactamase; bla; confers resistance to ampicillin, carbenicillin, and related antibiotics
   6837..7425    +  rep_origin     ori: high-copy-number ColE1/pMB1/pBR322/pUC origin of replication
   7608..7700    +  CDS            lacI (fragment): lac repressor; lacI; The lac repressor binds to the lac operator to inhibit transcription in E. coli. This inhibition can be relieved by adding lactose or isopropyl-β-D-thiogalactopyranoside (IPTG).
   7713..7734    +  protein_bind   CAP binding site: CAP binding activates transcription in the presence of cAMP. E. coli catabolite activator protein
   7749..7779    +  promoter       lac promoter: promoter for the E. coli lac operon
   7787..7803    +  protein_bind   lac operator: The lac repressor binds to the lac operator to inhibit transcription in E. coli. This inhibition can be relieved by adding lactose or isopropyl-β-D-thiogalactopyranoside (IPTG). lac repressor encoded by lacI
   7873..7889    +  promoter       tet promoter (fragment): E. coli promoter for tetracycline efflux protein gene
   7899..7924    -  CDS            bla(M) (fragment): β-lactamase lacking the signal sequence; bla(M); allows cytosolic expression of β-lactamase
>Addgene plasmid #108011 | BMR1_01g00425-bio-His | addgene full sequence | sequence record 210767 | Addgene NGS Result
CATGTTGACATTGATTATTGACTAGTTATTAATAGTAATCAATTACGGGGTCATTAGTTCATAGCCCATA
TATGGAGTTCCGCGTTACATAACTTACGGTAAATGGCCCGCCTGGCTGACCGCCCAACGACCCCCGCCCA
TTGACGTCAATAATGACGTATGTTCCCATAGTAACGCCAATAGGGACTTTCCATTGACGTCAATGGGTGG
AGTATTTACGGTAAACTGCCCACTTGGCAGTACATCAAGTGTATCATATGCCAAGTCCGCCCCCTATTGA
CGTCAATGACGGTAAATGGCCCGCCTGGCATTATGCCCAGTACATGACCTTACGGGACTTTCCTACTTGG
CAGTACATCTACGTATTAGTCATCGCTATTACCATGGTGATGCGGTTTTGGCAGTACACCAATGGGCGTG
GATAGCGGTTTGACTCACGGGGATTTCCAAGTCTCCACCCCATTGACGTCAATGGGAGTTTGTTTTGGCA
CCAAAATCAACGGGACTTTCCAAAATGTCGTAATAACCCCGCCCCGTTGACGCAAATGGGCGGTAGGCGT
GTACGGTGGGAGGTCTATATAAGCAGAGCTCGTTTAGTGAACCGTCAGATCCTCACTCTCTTCCGCATCG
CTGTCTGCGAGGGCCAGCTGTTGGGCTCGCGGTTGAGGACAAACTCTTCGCGGTCTTTCCAGTACTCTTG
GATCGGAAACCCGTCGGCCTCCGAACGGTACTCCGCCACCGAGGGACCTGAGCGAGTCCGCATCGACCGG
ATCGGAAAACCTCTCGAGAAAGGCGTCTAACCAGTCACAGTCGCAAGGTAGGCTGAGCACCGTGGCGGGC
GGCAGCGGGTGGCGGTCGGGGTTGTTTCTGGCGGAGGTGCTGCTGATGATGTAATTAAAGTAGGCGGTCT
TGAGACGGCGGATGGTCGAGGTGAGGTGTGGCAGGCTTGAGATCCAGCTGTTGGGGTGAGTACTCCCTCT
CAAAAGCGGGCATTACTTCTGCGCTAAGATTGTCAGTTTCCAAAAACGAGGAGGATTTGATATTCACCTG
GCCCGATCTGGCCATACACTTGAGTGACAATGACATCCACTTTGCCTTTCTCTCCACAGGTGTCCACTCC
CAGGTCCAAGTTTGCCACCATGGAGTTTCAGACCCAGGTACTCATGTCCCTGCTGCTCTGCATGTCTGGT
GCGGCCGCCCTGCACATCGAGTGCCACACCCTGAGAACCCTGAACGACGCCAACCCCAAGAACACCGCCA
ACCCCGCCAGACCCAGCACCCTGGAAACCGGCAACGACAACCCCGTGAACAACGTGCCCGTGTCCGACGA
CCCCGCCGACAACGCCCCTGCCAACAACTTCGGCAACACCGCCACCGGCACCCTGCGCGAGCACGTGGAA
AACCGGCGGAAGGCCATGATCGGCAGCGACAGCACCAACAGCGCCGACGACGAGCAGCAGATGCACAGCC
CCCTGAACAGCCCCCGGTACAAGAGCCGGTTCAGCGCCGTGCGCAAGACCCTGAATGACGAGCTGGGCAT
CATCCTGAACAACAAGCTGAAGCAGCACAAGCAGGGCGACCCCCGCGAGGTGGTGGACCAGAACCAGGTG
CCCGACAACAGCCTGACCCCTGCCGATAACTCCATCAAGCTGGGCGACCGGGATGCCGGCGAGTCTGCCA
CAGTGCCTGCCAAGGACGCCACCAACATCGACGTGAACAATGCCCTGGAACTGGGCAGATTCAGCATGTA
CCCCCTGTACAAGCTGTACTTCGCCGACGACTACGAGAAGAACACCAACCTGAACGGCGACACCCTGAAG
TCCCTGGACCTGGTGGAAATGCAGGTCAAGTACAACATCGAGCAGCTCGAGAACATGCGCGAGCTGATCA
TTAAGCTGGACGAGAGCCTGCAGAAGCTGAACGCCAAGATCCCCGACGACGGCACCATCCGGCAGTTCAA
CGCCTTCTGCAACAAGATCAAGAAGTTCGGCAAGCCCTGGATCAACAGCTACGAGCTGACCAAGGGCAAG
CTGGTGCAGCTGAACGGCCGGATCAAGCTGATCAAAGAGTCTATCGCCGAGGGCAGAGTGGGCATCAAGA
ACATGATCTTCCAGCTGTTCAAGAGCGTGGGAATCAACCTGGTGGACGGCGGCATCCTGGCCGACGGCAA
CGCCATCCTGAACGATGAGAACATCGACAAGTTCACCGACTACCTGAACAAGCTGATCCGCGGCAAGCTG
GAAATCGACAGCCTGAAGATGAACTGCTACGCCATCCAGAACACCCAGGTGGAACTGTACCAGCTGCTGA
GCACCCACTTTCTGGACAGCCCCGTGGACCCCGAGAACCCTCTGGTGCCTGCCGGCCTGATCCCCGAGAG
CAACACCGACAGCGGCAAGAACAAGGCCAACAACCTGAAGAAAAAGAGCATGATCCGCGAGCGGAGAGAG
ATGCAGATCAACGGCAATCTGAAGAACAGCGGCAGCGACTCCGACAGCGACGACAGCATCGGCTACCAGC
CCGAGCTGAAGCGGCTGACCCAGCTGCAGAGCTACGAGGACAACAACGACGCCCTGGACCAGAGCGAGGA
CAGCGACAGCTCTGGCGCGCCGTCGACCTCCATCACGGCCTATAAGAGTGAGGGGGAGTCAGCGGAGTTC
TCCTTCCCACTCAACCTTGGAGAGGAAAGCCTGCAGGGAGAGTTGAGATGGAAGGCAGAGAAGGCTCCTT
CTTCCCAGTCCTGGATCACCTTCTCCCTAAAGAACCAAAAGGTGTCTGTGCAGAAGTCTACTAGCAACCC
CAAGTTCCAGCTGTCCGAAACGCTCCCACTCACCCTTCAGATACCCCAGGTCTCCCTTCAGTTTGCTGGT
TCTGGCAACCTGACCCTGACTCTGGACAGAGGGATACTGTATCAGGAAGTGAACCTGGTGGTGATGAAAG
TGACTCAGCCCGACAGCAACACTTTGACCTGTGAGGTGATGGGACCCACCTCACCCAAGATGAGACTGAT
CTTGAAGCAGGAGAATCAGGAGGCCAGGGTCTCCAGGCAGGAGAAAGTGATTCAAGTGCAGGCCCCTGAA
GCAGGGGTGTGGCAATGTCTACTGAGTGAAGGTGAAGAGGTCAAGATGGACTCCAAGATCCAGGTTTTAT
CCAAAGGGTTGAATTCCGGCAGCCTGCACCACATCCTGGACGCCCAGAAGATGCTGTGGAACCACAGGGA
CAGGAACCTGCCTCCTCTGGCCCCTCTGGGCCCCCACCACCATCACCACCATTGAGTCTAGACACGTGAT
TAATTAAGGATCCCCCGACCTCGACCTCTGGCTAATAAAGGAAATTTATTTTCATTGCAATAGTGTGTTG
GAATTTTTTGTGTCTCTCACTCGGAAGGACATATGGGAGGGCAAATCATTTGGTCGAGATCCCTCGGAGA
TCTCTAGCTAGAGGATCGATCCCCGCCCCGGACGAACTAAACCTGACTACGACATCTCTGCCCCTTCTTC
GCGGGGCAGTGCATGTAATCCCTTCAGTTGGTTGGTACAACTTGCCAACTGGGCCCTGTTCCACATGTGA
CACGGGGGGGGACCAAACACAAAGGGGTTCTCTGACTGTAGTTGACATCCTTATAAATGGATGTGCACAT
TTGCCAACACTGAGTGGCTTTCATCCTGGAGCAGACTTTGCAGTCTGTGGACTGCAACACAACATTGCCT
TTATGTGTAACTCTTGGCTGAAGCTCTTACACCAATGCTGGGGGACATGTACCTCCCAGGGGCCCAGGAA
GACTACGGGAGGCTACACCAACGTCAATCAGAGGGGCCTGTGTAGCTACCGATAAGCGGACCCTCAAGAG
GGCATTAGCAATAGTGTTTATAAGGCCCCCTTGTTAACCCTAAACGGGTAGCATATGCTTCCCGGGTAGT
AGTATATACTATCCAGACTAACCCTAATTCAATAGCATATGTTACCCAACGGGAAGCATATGCTATCGAA
TTAGGGTTAGTAAAAGGGTCCTAAGGAACAGCGATATCTCCCACCCCATGAGCTGTCACGGTTTTATTTA
CATGGGGTCAGGATTCCACGAGGGTAGTGAACCATTTTAGTCACAAGGGCAGTGGCTGAAGATCAAGGAG
CGGGCAGTGAACTCTCCTGAATCTTCGCCTGCTTCTTCATTCTCCTTCGTTTAGCTAATAGAATAACTGC
TGAGTTGTGAACAGTAAGGTGTATGTGAGGTGCTCGAAAACAAGGTTTCAGGTGACGCCCCCAGAATAAA
ATTTGGACGGGGGGTTCAGTGGTGGCATTGTGCTATGACACCAATATAACCCTCACAAACCCCTTGGGCA
ATAAATACTAGTGTAGGAATGAAACATTCTGAATATCTTTAACAATAGAAATCCATGGGGTGGGGACAAG
CCGTAAAGACTGGATGTCCATCTCACACGAATTTATGGCTATGGGCAACACATAATCCTAGTGCAATATG
ATACTGGGGTTATTAAGATGTGTCCCAGGCAGGGACCAAGACAGGTGAACCATGTTGTTACACTCTATTT
GTAACAAGGGGAAAGAGAGTGGACGCCGACAGCAGCGGACTCCACTGGTTGTCTCTAACACCCCCGAAAA
TTAAACGGGGCTCCACGCCAATGGGGCCCATAAACAAAGACAAGTGGCCACTCTTTTTTTTGAAATTGTG
GAGTGGGGGCACGCGTCAGCCCCCACACGCCGCCCTGCGGTTTTGGACTGTAAAATAAGGGTGTAATAAC
TTGGCTGATTGTAACCCCGCTAACCACTGCGGTCAAACCACTTGCCCACAAAACCACTAATGGCACCCCG
GGGAATACCTGCATAAGTAGGTGGGCGGGCCAAGATAGGGGCGCGATTGCTGCGATCTGGAGGACAAATT
ACACACACTTGCGCCTGAGCGCCAAGCACAGGGTTGTTGGTCCTCATATTCACGAGGTCGCTGAGAGCAC
GGTGGGCTAATGTTGCCATGGGTAGCATATACTACCCAAATATCTGGATAGCATATGCTATCCTAATCTA
TATCTGGGTAGCATAGGCTATCCTAATCTATATCTGGGTAGCATATGCTATCCTAATCTATATCTGGGTA
GTATATGCTATCCTAATTTATATCTGGGTAGCATAGGCTATCCTAATCTATATCTGGGTAGCATATGCTA
TCCTAATCTATATCTGGGTAGTATATGCTATCCTAATCTGTATCCGGGTAGCATATGCTATCCTAATAGA
GATTAGGGTAGTATATGCTATCCTAATTTATATCTGGGTAGCATATACTACCCAAATATCTGGATAGCAT
ATGCTATCCTAATCTATATCTGGGTAGCATATGCTATCCTAATCTATATCTGGGTAGCATAGGCTATCCT
AATCTATATCTGGGTAGCATATGCTATCCTAATCTATATCTGGGTAGTATATGCTATCCTAATTTATATC
TGGGTAGCATAGGCTATCCTAATCTATATCTGGGTAGCATATGCTATCCTAATCTATATCTGGGTAGTAT
ATGCTATCCTAATCTGTATCCGGGTAGCATATGCTATCCTCATGATAAGCTGTCAAACATGAGAATTTTC
TTGAAGACGAAAGGGCCTCGTGATACGCCTATTTTTATAGGTTAATGTCATGATAATAATGGTTTCTTAG
ACGTCAGGTGGCACTTTTCGGGGAAATGTGCGCGGAACCCCTATTTGTTTATTTTTCTAAATACATTCAA
ATATGTATCCGCTCATGAGACAATAACCCTGATAAATGCTTCAATAATATTGAAAAAGGAAGAGTATGAG
TATTCAACATTTCCGTGTCGCCCTTATTCCCTTTTTTGCGGCATTTTGCCTTCCTGTTTTTGCTCACCCA
GAAACGCTGGTGAAAGTAAAAGATGCTGAAGATCAGTTGGGTGCACGAGTGGGTTACATCGAACTGGATC
TCAACAGCGGTAAGATCCTTGAGAGTTTTCGCCCCGAAGAACGTTTTCCAATGATGAGCACTTTTAAAGT
TCTGCTATGTGGCGCGGTATTATCCCGTGTTGACGCCGGGCAAGAGCAACTCGGTCGCCGCATACACTAT
TCTCAGAATGACTTGGTTGAGTACTCACCAGTCACAGAAAAGCATCTTACGGATGGCATGACAGTAAGAG
AATTATGCAGTGCTGCCATAACCATGAGTGATAACACTGCGGCCAACTTACTTCTGACAACGATCGGAGG
ACCGAAGGAGCTAACCGCTTTTTTGCACAACATGGGGGATCATGTAACTCGCCTTGATCGTTGGGAACCG
GAGCTGAATGAAGCCATACCAAACGACGAGCGTGACACCACGATGCCTGCAGCAATGGCAACAACGTTGC
GCAAACTATTAACTGGCGAACTACTTACTCTAGCTTCCCGGCAACAATTAATAGACTGGATGGAGGCGGA
TAAAGTTGCAGGACCACTTCTGCGCTCGGCCCTTCCGGCTGGCTGGTTTATTGCTGATAAATCTGGAGCC
GGTGAGCGTGGGTCTCGCGGTATCATTGCAGCACTGGGGCCAGATGGTAAGCCCTCCCGTATCGTAGTTA
TCTACACGACGGGGAGTCAGGCAACTATGGATGAACGAAATAGACAGATCGCTGAGATAGGTGCCTCACT
GATTAAGCATTGGTAACTGTCAGACCAAGTTTACTCATATATACTTTAGATTGATTTAAAACTTCATTTT
TAATTTAAAAGGATCTAGGTGAAGATCCTTTTTGATAATCTCATGACCAAAATCCCTTAACGTGAGTTTT
CGTTCCACTGAGCGTCAGACCCCGTAGAAAAGATCAAAGGATCTTCTTGAGATCCTTTTTTTCTGCGCGT
AATCTGCTGCTTGCAAACAAAAAAACCACCGCTACCAGCGGTGGTTTGTTTGCCGGATCAAGAGCTACCA
ACTCTTTTTCCGAAGGTAACTGGCTTCAGCAGAGCGCAGATACCAAATACTGTTCTTCTAGTGTAGCCGT
AGTTAGGCCACCACTTCAAGAACTCTGTAGCACCGCCTACATACCTCGCTCTGCTAATCCTGTTACCAGT
GGCTGCTGCCAGTGGCGATAAGTCGTGTCTTACCGGGTTGGACTCAAGACGATAGTTACCGGATAAGGCG
CAGCGGTCGGGCTGAACGGGGGGTTCGTGCACACAGCCCAGCTTGGAGCGAACGACCTACACCGAACTGA
GATACCTACAGCGTGAGCTATGAGAAAGCGCCACGCTTCCCGAAGGGAGAAAGGCGGACAGGTATCCGGT
AAGCGGCAGGGTCGGAACAGGAGAGCGCACGAGGGAGCTTCCAGGGGGAAACGCCTGGTATCTTTATAGT
CCTGTCGGGTTTCGCCACCTCTGACTTGAGCGTCGATTTTTGTGATGCTCGTCAGGGGGGCGGAGCCTAT
GGAAAAACGCCAGCAACGCGGCCTTTTTACGGTTCCTGGCCTTTTGCTGGCCTTTTGCTCACATGTTCTT
TCCTGCGTTATCCCCTGATTCTGTGGATAACCGTATTACCGCCTTTGAGTGAGCTGATACCGCTCGCCGC
AGCCGAACGACCGAGCGCAGCGAGTCAGTGAGCGAGGAAGCGGAAGAGCGCCCAATACGCAAACCGCCTC
TCCCCGCGCGTTGGCCGATTCATTAATGCAGCTGGCACGACAGGTTTCCCGACTGGAAAGCGGGCAGTGA
GCGCAACGCAATTAATGTGAGTTAGCTCACTCATTAGGCACCCCAGGCTTTACACTTTATGCTTCCGGCT
CGTATGTTGTGTGGAATTGTGAGCGGATAACAATTTCACACAGGAAACAGCTATGACCATGATTACGCCA
AGCTCTAGCTAGAGGTCGACCAATTCTCATGTTTGACAGCTTATCATCGCAGATCCGGGCAACGTTGTTG
CCATTGCTGCAGGCGCAGAACTGGTAGGTATGGAAGATCTATACATTGAATCAATATTGGCAATTAGCCA
TATTAGTCATTGGTTATATAGCATAAATCAATATTGGCTATTGGCCATTGCATACGTTGTATCTATATCA
TAATATGTACATTTATATTGGCTCATGTCCAATATGACCGC
